Addgene plasmid #185103: KBB521
Purpose: 1st 960 amino acids (C-terminal truncation) of Pom152 fused with HA and GFP
Depositing lab: Ken Belanger. Depositing organization: Colgate University. Publication: Characterization of nuclear pore complex targeting domains in Pom152 in Saccharomyces cerevisiae. Brown JT, Haraczy AJ, Wilhelm CM, Belanger KD. Biol Open. 2021 Oct 15;10(10). pii: 272274. doi: 10.1242/bio.057661. Epub 2021 Oct 20. PubMed 34557894.
Backbone
  Vector backbone: pRS315
  Vector type: Yeast Expression
  Selectable markers: LEU2
Growth in bacteria
  Bacterial resistance: Ampicillin, 100 μg/mL
  Growth temperature: 37°C
  Growth strain: DH5alpha
  Copy number: High Copy
Gene/Insert
  Gene/Insert name: POM152
  Species: S. cerevisiae (budding yeast)
  Mutation: POM152(1-960)-HA-GFP
  Tag / fusion protein: GFP (C terminal on insert)
  Cloning method: Restriction Enzyme; 5′ cloning site unknown (unknown if destroyed)
Terms and licenses: Academic/Nonprofit Terms; Industry Terms: Not Available to Industry
How to cite: KBB521 was a gift from Ken Belanger (Addgene plasmid # 185103 ; http://n2t.net/addgene:185103 ; RRID:Addgene_185103)
