[The description below was written by a language model from this plasmid's Addgene catalogue record and pLannotate feature annotations shown in this document.]
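Description:
KBB521 is a yeast expression plasmid built on pRS315, a centromeric E. coli–S. cerevisiae shuttle vector. In bacteria it replicates from a high-copy ColE1/pUC-type origin and is selected through the β-lactamase (AmpR) gene. An f1 origin and remnants of the pBluescript-style lacZα/multiple cloning region, flanked by T3 and T7 promoters, are also present. In yeast the CEN6/ARS element maintains the plasmid stably at low copy, and the LEU2 gene with its own promoter allows selection in leucine auxotrophs.

The insert is a fragment of S. cerevisiae genomic DNA carrying POM152, which encodes an integral membrane nucleoporin of the nuclear pore complex that is important for de novo pore assembly. The coding region is truncated at the C terminus and is recorded as retaining the first 960 amino acids. It is fused in frame to an HA epitope and then to GFP, which the feature table annotates as the S65T variant. The HA tag itself is not annotated separately. The annotated POM152 segment is slightly longer than 960 codons would require, so its exact boundaries should be checked against the sequence.

The record does not name a promoter. About 300 bp of sequence lies between a fragment of the neighbouring ECM16 gene and the POM152 start, which suggests that native upstream sequence drives expression, though this is an inference. Additional yeast sequences sit downstream of GFP (an uncharacterised ORF and an RRB1 fragment), apparently carried along with the cloned genomic fragment. A short hit to a T7-derived solubility tag just after GFP is probably incidental.

The construct belongs to a study mapping the nuclear pore complex targeting domains of Pom152. It lets the localisation of the truncated protein be followed by fluorescence microscopy and its expression detected through the epitope tag.
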