Features (pLannotate 1.2.2; 26 found; start..end, strand, type, name):
    473..577     +  promoter       AmpR promoter: bla
    578..1438    +  CDS            AmpR: β-lactamase; bla; confers resistance to ampicillin, carbenicillin, and related antibiotics
   1609..2197    +  rep_origin     ori: high-copy-number ColE1/pMB1/pBR322/pUC origin of replication
   2380..2472    +  CDS            lacI (fragment): lac repressor; lacI; The lac repressor binds to the lac operator to inhibit transcription in E. coli. This inhibition can be relieved by adding lactose or isopropyl-β-D-thiogalactopyranoside (IPTG).
   2485..2506    +  protein_bind   CAP binding site: CAP binding activates transcription in the presence of cAMP. E. coli catabolite activator protein
   2521..2551    +  promoter       lac promoter: promoter for the E. coli lac operon
   2555..2577    +  protein_bind   lac operator (fragment): The lac repressor binds to the lac operator to inhibit transcription in E. coli. This inhibition can be relieved by adding lactose or isopropyl-β-D-thiogalactopyranoside (IPTG). lac repressor encoded by lacI
   2620..2638    +  promoter       T3 promoter: promoter for bacteriophage T3 RNA polymerase
   2650..2723    -  misc_feature   MCS (fragment): pBluescript multiple cloning site
   2716..2865    +  CDS            ECM16 (fragment): DHR1_YEAST - Also known as DHR1. Experimental evidence at protein level: Swiss-Prot protein existence level 1. Probable ATP-binding RNA helicase. Required for 18S rRNA synthesis. May play a role in restructuring of the pre-rRNA. From Saccharomyces cerevisiae (strain ATCC 204508 / S288c) (Baker's yeast).
   3173..6178    +  CDS            POM152 (fragment): PO152_YEAST - Experimental evidence at protein level: Swiss-Prot protein existence level 1. Functions as a component of the nuclear pore complex (NPC). NPC components, collectively referred to as nucleoporins (NUPs), can play the role of both NPC structural components and of docking or interaction partners for transiently associated nuclear transport factors. POM152 is important for the de novo assembly of NPCs. From Saccharomyces cerevisiae (strain ATCC 204508 / S288c) (Baker's yeast).
   6182..6892    +  CDS            GFP (S65T): GFP (S65T) is a basic (constitutively fluorescent) green fluorescent protein published in 1995, derived from Aequorea victoria.
   6900..6922    +  CDS            SET1 (fragment): solubility-enhancement tag derived from T7 phage gene 10B
   6979..7884    +  CDS            YM14_YEAST: Protein inferred from homology: Swiss-Prot protein existence level 3. From Saccharomyces cerevisiae (strain ATCC 204508 / S288c) (Baker's yeast).
   8026..8970    -  CDS            RRB1 (fragment): RRB1_YEAST - Experimental evidence at protein level: Swiss-Prot protein existence level 1. Involved in regulation of L3 expression and stability and plays a role in early 60S ribosomal subunit assembly. May be required for proper assembly of pre-ribosomal particles during early ribosome biogenesis, presumably by targeting L3 onto the 35S precursor rRNA. From Saccharomyces cerevisiae (strain ATCC 204508 / S288c) (Baker's yeast).
   9013..9031    -  promoter       T7 promoter: promoter for bacteriophage T7 RNA polymerase
   9034..9191    +  CDS            lacZα (fragment): LacZα fragment of β-galactosidase; lacZ fragment
   9195..9623    +  rep_origin     f1 ori (sequence partly withheld): f1 bacteriophage origin of replication; arrow indicates direction of (+) strand synthesis
   9651..9703    -  misc_feature   bom (fragment): basis of mobility region from pBR322
   9734..9811    +  CDS            YO192_YEAST (fragment): Experimental evidence at protein level: Swiss-Prot protein existence level 1. From Saccharomyces cerevisiae (strain ATCC 204508 / S288c) (Baker's yeast).
   9951..10358   +  promoter       LEU2 promoter: S. cerevisiae LEU2
  10359..11453   +  CDS            LEU2: 3-isopropylmalate dehydrogenase, required for leucine biosynthesis; S. cerevisiae LEU2; yeast auxotrophic marker
  11815..11931   -  CDS            NFS1 (fragment): NFS1_YEAST - Also known as SPL1 From Saccharomyces cerevisiae (strain ATCC 204508 / S288c) (Baker's yeast).
  11930..11980   -  misc_feature   bom (fragment): basis of mobility region from pBR322
  12082..12117   -  CDS            rop (fragment): Rop protein, which maintains plasmids at low copy number; rop
  12186..436     -  misc_feature   CEN/ARS (across the origin): S. cerevisiae CEN6 centromere fused to an autonomously replicating sequence
>Addgene plasmid #185103 | KBB521 | addgene full sequence | sequence record 368166 | Addgene NGS Result
GTGTTTATTTATTTTTATGTTTTGTATTTGGATTTTAGAAAGTAAATAAAGAAGGTAGAAGAGTTACGGA
ATGAAGAAAAAAAAATAAACAAAGGTTTAAAAAATTTCAACAAAAAGCGTACTTTACATATATATTTATT
AGACAAGAAAAGCAGATTAAATAGATATACATTCGATTAACGATAAGTAAAATGTAAAATCACAGGATTT
TCGTGTGTGGTCTTCTACACAGACAAGATGAAACAATTCGGCATTAATACCTGAGAGCAGGAAGAGCAAG
ATAAAAGGTAGTATTTGTTGGCGATCCCCCTAGAGTCTTTTACATCTTCGGAAAACAAAAACTATTTTTT
CTTTAATTTCTTTTTTTACTTTCTATTTTTAATTTATATATTTATATTAAAAAATTTAAATTATAATTAT
TTTTATAGCACGTGATGAAAAGGACCCAGGTGGCACTTTTCGGGGAAATGTGCGCGGAACCCCTATTTGT
TTATTTTTCTAAATACATTCAAATATGTATCCGCTCATGAGACAATAACCCTGATAAATGCTTCAATAAT
ATTGAAAAAGGAAGAGTATGAGTATTCAACATTTCCGTGTCGCCCTTATTCCCTTTTTTGCGGCATTTTG
CCTTCCTGTTTTTGCTCACCCAGAAACGCTGGTGAAAGTAAAAGATGCTGAAGATCAGTTGGGTGCACGA
GTGGGTTACATCGAACTGGATCTCAACAGCGGTAAGATCCTTGAGAGTTTTCGCCCCGAAGAACGTTTTC
CAATGATGAGCACTTTTAAAGTTCTGCTATGTGGCGCGGTATTATCCCGTATTGACGCCGGGCAAGAGCA
ACTCGGTCGCCGCATACACTATTCTCAGAATGACTTGGTTGAGTACTCACCAGTCACAGAAAAGCATCTT
ACGGATGGCATGACAGTAAGAGAATTATGCAGTGCTGCCATAACCATGAGTGATAACACTGCGGCCAACT
TACTTCTGACAACGATCGGAGGACCGAAGGAGCTAACCGCTTTTTTGCACAACATGGGGGATCATGTAAC
TCGCCTTGATCGTTGGGAACCGGAGCTGAATGAAGCCATACCAAACGACGAGCGTGACACCACGATGCCT
GTAGCAATGGCAACAACGTTGCGCAAACTATTAACTGGCGAACTACTTACTCTAGCTTCCCGGCAACAAT
TAATAGACTGGATGGAGGCGGATAAAGTTGCAGGACCACTTCTGCGCTCGGCCCTTCCGGCTGGCTGGTT
TATTGCTGATAAATCTGGAGCCGGTGAGCGTGGGTCTCGCGGTATCATTGCAGCACTGGGGCCAGATGGT
AAGCCCTCCCGTATCGTAGTTATCTACACGACGGGGAGTCAGGCAACTATGGATGAACGAAATAGACAGA
TCGCTGAGATAGGTGCCTCACTGATTAAGCATTGGTAACTGTCAGACCAAGTTTACTCATATATACTTTA
GATTGATTTAAAACTTCATTTTTAATTTAAAAGGATCTAGGTGAAGATCCTTTTTGATAATCTCATGACC
AAAATCCCTTAACGTGAGTTTTCGTTCCACTGAGCGTCAGACCCCGTAGAAAAGATCAAAGGATCTTCTT
GAGATCCTTTTTTTCTGCGCGTAATCTGCTGCTTGCAAACAAAAAAACCACCGCTACCAGCGGTGGTTTG
TTTGCCGGATCAAGAGCTACCAACTCTTTTTCCGAAGGTAACTGGCTTCAGCAGAGCGCAGATACCAAAT
ACTGTTCTTCTAGTGTAGCCGTAGTTAGGCCACCACTTCAAGAACTCTGTAGCACCGCCTACATACCTCG
CTCTGCTAATCCTGTTACCAGTGGCTGCTGCCAGTGGCGATAAGTCGTGTCTTACCGGGTTGGACTCAAG
ACGATAGTTACCGGATAAGGCGCAGCGGTCGGGCTGAACGGGGGGTTCGTGCACACAGCCCAGCTTGGAG
CGAACGACCTACACCGAACTGAGATACCTACAGCGTGAGCTATGAGAAAGCGCCACGCTTCCCGAAGGGA
GAAAGGCGGACAGGTATCCGGTAAGCGGCAGGGTCGGAACAGGAGAGCGCACGAGGGAGCTTCCAGGGGG
AAACGCCTGGTATCTTTATAGTCCTGTCGGGTTTCGCCACCTCTGACTTGAGCGTCGATTTTTGTGATGC
TCGTCAGGGGGGCGGAGCCTATGGAAAAACGCCAGCAACGCGGCCTTTTTACGGTTCCTGGCCTTTTGCT
GGCCTTTTGCTCACATGTTCTTTCCTGCGTTATCCCCTGATTCTGTGGATAACCGTATTACCGCCTTTGA
GTGAGCTGATACCGCTCGCCGCAGCCGAACGACCGAGCGCAGCGAGTCAGTGAGCGAGGAAGCGGAAGAG
CGCCCAATACGCAAACCGCCTCTCCCCGCGCGTTGGCCGATTCATTAATGCAGCTGGCACGACAGGTTTC
CCGACTGGAAAGCGGGCAGTGAGCGCAACGCAATTAATGTGAGTTAGCTCACTCATTAGGCACCCCAGGC
TTTACACTTTATGCTTCCGGCTCGTATGTTGTGTGGAATTGTGAGCGGATAACAATTTCACACAGGAAAC
AGCTATGACCATGATTACGCCAAGCTCGAAATTAACCCTCACTAAAGGGAACAAAAGCTGGTACCGGGCC
CCCCCTCGAGGTCGACGGTATCGATAAGCTTGATATCGAATTCCTGCAGCCCGGGGGATCCACAGTTGAC
AACGATCTCAAGATTGGTTGGGATTTAAATCCTATAGCAGTGCATCAGAAGAAGCAAAAAGGCCAGTGGA
CAGTCATTAAGTTTATCACCAGAAAGGGCTTCCAGACCATCACAGGTGAAGAGAAAGAAAAAAAATAATG
CGCTGGTATTATAGAAATAGAGTTTCATTATATAAGAACATATAGGAAGAATACATTATTCCTATCTAGG
GCATCAAATAATTGCAACCACTTAATGTTAACTTCCTTCATAATTCAAAACATTATGTTCTATAGCACTA
TGTATTTTATGTCATTATATACGTAGTCAATAACTTTATACGTTTTTTTTATTGAACAAAAGTAAGAATT
GCTTAAGACATAATAAGAGGAAACTCATCGAACCAATTCAAAACGGATTATAGATTTATCATACCAGATA
CGTTTATCAGGAGGCTTGTATAATGGAGCACAGATATAACGTGTTTAATGATACTCCACGAGGGAACCAT
TGGATGGGCAGTTCTGTGTCAGGATCACCACGTCCATCTTATAGCAGTCGTCCTAATGTAAACACAACAC
GACGCTTCCAATATAGTGACGATGAGCCCGCTGAGAAAATCCGACCTTTACGCTCGAGGAGCTTTAAAAG
TACTGAAAGTAACATAAGCGATGAAAAATCAAGGATATCTGAACGTGACAGCAAAGACCGCTACATTAAT
GGTGATAAAAAGGTAGACATTTATTCACTGCCTCTAATATCAACCGATGTTTTAGAAATTTCCAAACAAA
GGACATTTGCGGTGATATTGTTTTTAATAATTCAATGTTATAAAATATATGACCTGGTAATACTTAAATC
GGGGTTACCGCTTTCGGGTTTACTGTTTAAGAACTATCGATTTAATTTCATATCCAAGTATTTCATTATA
GATTCCTTCTTCCTGTATGTTTTACCATCCTTTAACATTCCTAGGTTGACTTTTAAGCCATGGGTTGTTT
ATCTCCAGATTTTAGCTATGCTACTATTGAACATTTTCATATCAAGCGATCACGAGTTCGTTTTGATTTC
ATTAATTATGACCACATGGAGAAAACTTTATACGAAAGAATTAAGTGTAACAGGTTCAGCCATTAACCAT
CATCGTATTTTTGATTCTTCCGCTCATTTTAAGGGTGCTCTAACAATCAAGATCCTACCTGAAAACACAG
CTATGTTTAATCCTCTTCATGAATCATATTGTTTGCCCATGGATACCAATCTTTTTAAAATTAACTCAAT
TGACGTACCCATCAGAATAAACTCAACTGAAGAGATTGAATATATCGAGTTGGAATATAGAGATCTTGGT
TACCCATACGACGTCCCAGATTACGCTAGCGGTGATCTTGGTTACCCATACGACGTCCCAGATTACGCTA
GCGGTGATCTTGGTTACCCATACGACGTCCCAGATTACGCTAGCGGTGATCTTTACACAAATTCGGTAGA
GTTACGGTCTTTGAGTAAGAAAGACTTCAAAATCATCGATAACCCCAAATCCTTTTTAAAAAAAGATCAG
TCAGTTCTAAAGTCACATTCAAACGATTTTGAAGAAGGCAGTACAATTCGTTATTTGGCTGTAACTCTTC
AAGATATTGGCTTTTATCAAATCAAAAAAATTGTTGATTCAAAAAAACTGAATTTAAAGATCCATCAGTC
ACACTTGGTTGTACCCTACTGTCCAATTGCATCTATTACTGGAACTGGAAGCAATGATAGATGTATTGGC
GATTCAGATAATGTTTCTTTTGAAATTCAAGGTGTGCCCCCAATGAAATTAGCATACTCTAAGATCGTTA
ATGGTCAAACTTTTTCATATGTAGACTCCAGCTTGCAACCAGAATATTTTGAGTCTCCTTTGCAGTCAAG
CAAATCCAAACAAAGTTTTACTCAAGGAGAACTAAACGATTTGAAATGGGGAAGAAACCAACCTGTTAAT
ATTAATTTAGACTCTTCCATTACCCAGGACGGCAAATTTGCATATAAAATTGATAAAATAACTGATGGTC
TGGGAAATGTCGTGGATTTTACATCTCTCCCTGAAGAATTAAAAAAGCGCTATGATCTATCTTATAATTT
CAATGTTCATGAGGTTCCACGTGCAGCGCTAGAAGAAAGATTTGATCCAAAGTCACCCACAAAAAGGTCT
ATTGCCATCGTGTTTGAAGAAATCAAAAACTGGATTTCAGACATTCCATATGTTATTAGCCTATCCTATA
CTGATGCACAAGACAAGTCGAAAAAGATAATGAATGTTACTACAGATTCTTTGACCAAAGTGTTGCAAGC
GGATCTTCCGGGGTCATATAACTTAGAATATATTGAATCTAAGTTTTGTCCAGGTGAAATTGTGGGTAAA
TCAAACGTTCTTGTAACTATGCCAGTTGCACCTACTATGGAAGTTAAATCATTTCCAATATTGGACCAGT
GTGTGGGACAGGTTGGTCTAAACTTTGAACTATCTTTTACTGGGGCTCCACCATACTATTATAACACTAA
AATCTATAAGCTTGAAAACGGTGAAAGAAAGTTATATGATGCAAAGAGATACACCTCTGAAGGTACGAGA
AATCGCTTCAGCTATAGTCCACCTAAAGAAGGTAACTATGAAATCGTGTTTGATACTGTTTCTAATAAAT
TATTCACTGAACCAATCAAATTGGAACCTGTAAAAGAATATACTTTCAAGACATCAATGAGGGTGAAACC
AAGCGCATCACTAAAATTACACCATGATTTGAAACTCTGTTTGGGTGACCACAGCAGTGTCCCAGTAGCA
CTAAAAGGCCAAGGCCCTTTTACGTTAACATATGATATCATTGAAACTTTTTCTAGCAAGAGGAAAACTT
TTGAAATTAAAGAAATAAAAACCAACGAATATGTCATTAAAACACCAGTCTTTACTACTGGTGGTGATTA
TATTCTATCTTTGGTTTCTATCAAGGATTCTACCGGCTGTGTAGTTGGACTCAGCCAACCAGATGCTAAA
ATACAGGTGAGGAGAGATATTCCATCTGCTGCATTCAATTTTTTTGAACCTATCAAAGAAGCTAAAATTA
AGCACGGTTCTGTCACTGAAATTCCGCTCAAATTAAGTGGAGAGGGGCCATTCACCGTTAAGTTTAAACA
CATGGATTACGATGGAAACATTGTGAAAGAATTTGAAAACAAATTTCAGAATAGTTATAAGCCCGCTTTG
AAAGTAAGTAAAGAAGGGCTTTACCAATTGGTCGATATTCGTGACTCAAGTTGCCAAGGTAATGTGATTT
ACCGGAACAGTCTGTATAAGGTATCTTTCTTGGAGAAGCCAAAATTTGCAATTCAAGACAATCATCACAT
TACAAAAGTAACGGAAAATTTATTCTCTAAAGAAGAAGTCTGTCAAGGGATGGAAGGTACGGTTGATTTG
GCTCTATTTGGTTCTCCAGCTAGCAAAGGAGAAGAACTCTTCACTGGAGTTGTCCCAATTCTTGTTGAAT
TAGATGGTGATGTTAATGGGCACAAATTTTCTGTCAGTGGAGAGGGTGAAGGTGATGCAACATACGGAAA
ACTTACCCTTAAATTTATTTGCACTACTGGAAAACTACCTGTTCCATGGCCAACACTTGTCACTACTTTC
ACTTATGGTGTTCAGTGCTTTTCAAGATACCCGGATCATATGAAACGGCATGACTTTTTCAAGAGTGCCA
TGCCCGAAGGTTATGTACAGGAAAGAACTATATTTTTCAAAGATGACGGGAACTACAAGACACGTGCTGA
AGTCAAGTTTGAAGGTGATACCCTTGTTAATAGAATCGAGTTAAAAGGTATTGATTTTAAAGAAGATGGA
AACATTCTTGGGCACAAATTGGAATACAACTATAACTCACACAATGTATACATCATGGCAGACAAACAAA
AGAATGGAATCAAAGCTAACTTCAAAATTAGACACAACATTGAAGATGGAAGCGTTCAACTAGCAGACCA
TTATCAACAAAATACTCCAATTGGCGATGGCCCTGTCCTTTTACCAGACAACCATTACCTGTCCACACAA
TCTGCCCTTTCGAAAGATCCCAACGAAAAGAGAGACCACATGGTCCTTCTTGAGTTTGTAACAGCTGCTG
GGATTACACATGGCATGGATGAACTATACAAAGGATCCGGCTGCTAACAAAGCCCGAAAGGACGGTCTAT
AGAGGTGTGTTAAAAGCAGACTTTTGAACATCCACAGAAATTGGCTCAATGACCTATCCGAAAAGAATAC
CTATAAATGCGTGGTCTGAAGTTCATAGGGTGGCAAGGCCACTAATTATTACTTTCGACGCATATAATAC
ACTATACGCCACAAAACTTCCCGTCATGGAACAATACTGCATTGTTGGGCGTAAATATGGTATCAAGGCG
AATCCTTCGACTTTAACAAACAATTTTCCACACGTTTTTAAAAAACTGAAGGAAGACTATCCCCAATACG
GAAAATATTCTGGTATCAAGCCCGAACAATGGTGGTCCATCTTGATTAGGAACGTCTTCGCACCAAACGA
AATTCCCGATGAGATGATAAATGAAATATTAATGCGGTTTGAGGGCTTCGATTCGTATTTTGTTTATCCA
GATTTGATCAAATTTTTAAAGGATTTGAAGTCAAGACATCCTGATGTTATCTTAGGAATAGTAAGCAATA
CTGATCCAATTTTTTACAAATTATTAAAGAATATCGGATTATTTGAGACATTTTCCGGTCACATTTATTT
ATCATATGAGCTTAATCTCGCCAAACCTGATAGAGCAATATTTCAATATGCGCTTGACGATATTATATCT
AAACAACCTCATTTACTCGAAAAGTACACCAGGGAGGAAATTCTACAGCATTGCTTTCACATCGGAGATG
AATTAAAGAACGATCTCGAAGGGGCAGAAGCTGCCGGTTGGACTGGTATACTGTTAGATAGAAATGATAA
ATACGGGTTTCTTTCAAACTCGATTAGTAAACCAATGCGGGACGAATACAAGCTGTCAATTGATAAAATA
GATAATAATTCAATAAACACTTGGGAAGCCAATACTAAGCAAACTGACACGTTACAGTTGAGTGAAAGAA
AGTACGTTGTTTCGAATCTTGAGGTTTTAGAGGAACTCTTTCCCTGAGCGCCTAACGTTACAGTAACAAA
TATGTATGATAGATATTATTCATATCCGCCAGTAATATTTACTATATCTTTGAATGGGTTTGTTTATTAA
TAATCTACTATGTGTAAATATATGATCCAAGTATTATACAGTTTAGACACTGATTGTTTTCCAGACGTTC
AAACCGTCAGTACCGGTACTTACTAAACAACCTGGGATTTGCTTATGCCATTTGACATCTTTAACTTCCT
TTTGCCAGTGAACAAACAATAATTGTGGTGGAATTTCTTGTAGCTCTTTTGTTTCGGCGGCCTGTTGTTT
AATTTCCTCATCGTCAGCTTCTACAGACAAATCCCACAAAGTCACAGTATTATCTTCTGAGCCTACCGCA
ACGATAGACTCATCTAATGGGTTGAATGCAATGGAAGTAATGGCTCCCTTATGGAAGTCATATTGAGCAA
CCGGTTGGACGGCGTCAGCATTACTTGGCGTAAACTGTCTTAAATCCCATACTCCCCATGTACCGTTATC
GTCACCGCTTGCTAGCAAGTAACCAATTTTATCACTCCAACTTATGACATTTACGTCAGTATTAGAAGCT
TTAACAGAGATAGCAGGTTTATGTTTTTTTGATCTTGTGTCCCAAATCCTTATATATCCATCACATCCTG
CGGTTGCAAAAACGGTGGATTCAGTGCGAGACCACTGGATATCTTCTATGGATTTATTGTTTGAAACAGT
AAATGGTTGTTTATCAGTCACCCATCTCGATGTGTGCCTTTGGGTAAAATATATTTGTCCTGAGCAATCA
CCTGATAGTAACGCACCAGTCTTGATCAATGGTGACCAATCCAACCCGTAGCCTTCAACATTCCCATGAT
TTTTTACAGTGTGAATAGGACGCTTAGCAGACTTCGGAATCTGATAACCTGGTGTGGAAAAAGCTTTGCT
TTGTGGAGCTAGATTGTATATATAAACATCACCATTTTCGCTCATTGTAGCGGTTAACACCTCTTGATTA
GAAATGGCAAAAGGAGAAACCTTTAATCTATTGGTTGTATCTCTCAATGGTATATTTTCATTCTCAATGA
CTGGATCCACTAGTTCTAGAGCGGCCGCCACCGCGGTGGAGCTCCAATTCGCCCTATAGTGAGTCGTATT
ACAATTCACTGGCCGTCGTTTTACAACGTCGTGACTGGGAAAACCCTGGCGTTACCCAACTTAATCGCCT
TGCAGCACATCCCCCTTTCGCCAGCTGGCGTAATAGCGAAGAGGCCCGCACCGATCGCCCTTCCCAACAG
TTGCGCAGCCTGAATGGCGAATGG
[124 nt withheld, positions 9195-9318]
C
[91 nt withheld, positions 9320-9410]
A
[49 nt withheld, positions 9412-9460]
CCTTTGACGTTGGAGTCCACGTTCTTT
[37 nt withheld, positions 9488-9524]
ACCCTATCTCGGTCTATTCTTTTGATTTATAAGGGATTTTGCCGATTTCGGCCTATTGGTTAAAAAATGA
GCTGATTTAACAAAAATTTAACGCGAATTTTAACAAAATATTAACGCTTACAATTTCCTGATGCGGTATT
TTCTCCTTACGCATCTGTGCGGTATTTCACACCGCATATCGACCGGTCGAGGAGAACTTCTAGTATATCT
ACATACCTAATATTATTGCCTTATTAAAAATGGAATCCCAACAATTACATCAAAATCCACATTCTCTTCA
AAATCAATTGTCCTGTACTTCCTTGTTCATGTGTGTTCAAAAACGTTATATTTATAGGATAATTATACTC
TATTTCTCAACAAGTAATTGGTTGTTTGGCCGAGCGGTCTAAGGCGCCTGATTCAAGAAATATCTTGACC
GCAGTTAACTGTGGGAATACTCAGGTATCGTAAGATGCAAGAGTTCGAATCTCTTAGCAACCATTATTTT
TTTCCTCAACATAACGAGAACACACAGGGGCGCTATCGCACAGAATCAAATTCGATGACTGGAAATTTTT
TGTTAATTTCAGAGGTCGCCTGACGCATATACCTTTTTCAACTGAAAAATTGGGAGAAAAAGGAAAGGTG
AGAGCGCCGGAACCGGCTTTTCATATAGAATAGAGAAGCGTTCATGACTAAATGCTTGCATCACAATACT
TGAAGTTGACAATATTATTTAAGGACCTATTGTTTTTTCCAATAGGTGGTTAGCAATCGTCTTACTTTCT
AACTTTTCTTACCTTTTACATTTCAGCAATATATATATATATATTTCAAGGATATACCATTCTAATGTCT
GCCCCTAAGAAGATCGTCGTTTTGCCAGGTGACCACGTTGGTCAAGAAATCACAGCCGAAGCCATTAAGG
TTCTTAAAGCTATTTCTGATGTTCGTTCCAATGTCAAGTTCGATTTCGAAAATCATTTAATTGGTGGTGC
TGCTATCGATGCTACAGGTGTTCCACTTCCAGATGAGGCGCTGGAAGCCTCCAAGAAGGCTGATGCCGTT
TTGTTAGGTGCTGTGGGTGGTCCTAAATGGGGTACCGGTAGTGTTAGACCTGAACAAGGTTTACTAAAAA
TCCGTAAAGAACTTCAATTGTACGCCAACTTAAGACCATGTAACTTTGCATCCGACTCTCTTTTAGACTT
ATCTCCAATCAAGCCACAATTTGCTAAAGGTACTGACTTCGTTGTTGTCAGAGAATTAGTGGGAGGTATT
TACTTTGGTAAGAGAAAGGAAGACGATGGTGATGGTGTCGCTTGGGATAGTGAACAATACACCGTTCCAG
AAGTGCAAAGAATCACAAGAATGGCCGCTTTCATGGCCCTACAACATGAGCCACCATTGCCTATTTGGTC
CTTGGATAAAGCTAATGTTTTGGCCTCTTCAAGATTATGGAGAAAAACTGTGGAGGAAACCATCAAGAAC
GAATTCCCTACATTGAAGGTTCAACATCAATTGATTGATTCTGCCGCCATGATCCTAGTTAAGAACCCAA
CCCACCTAAATGGTATTATAATCACCAGCAACATGTTTGGTGATATCATCTCCGATGAAGCCTCCGTTAT
CCCAGGTTCCTTGGGTTTGTTGCCATCTGCGTCCTTGGCCTCTTTGCCAGACAAGAACACCGCATTTGGT
TTGTACGAACCATGCCACGGTTCTGCTCCAGATTTGCCAAAGAATAAGGTCAACCCTATCGCCACTATCT
TGTCTGCTGCAATGATGTTGAAATTGTCATTGAACTTGCCTGAAGAAGGTAAGGCCATTGAAGATGCAGT
TAAAAAGGTTTTGGATGCAGGTATCAGAACTGGTGATTTAGGTGGTTCCAACAGTACCACCGAAGTCGGT
GATGCTGTCGCCGAAGAAGTTAAGAAAATCCTTGCTTAAAAAGATTCTCTTTTTTTATGATATTTGTACA
TAAACTTTATAAATGAAATTCATAATAGAAACGACACGAAATTACAAAATGGAATATGTTCATAGGGTAG
ACGAAACTATATACGCAATCTACATACATTTATCAAGAAGGAGAAAAAGGAGGATGTAAAGGAATACAGG
TAAGCAAATTGATACTAATGGCTCAACGTGATAAGGAAAAAGAATTGCACTTTAACATTAATATTGACAA
GGAGGAGGGCACCACACAAAAAGTTAGGTGTAACAGAAAATCATGAAACTATGATTCCTAATTTATATAT
TGGAGGATTTTCTCTAAAAAAAAAAAAATACAACAAATAAAAAACACTCAATGACCTGACCATTTGATGG
AGTTTAAGTCAATACCTTCTTGAACCATTTCCCATAATGGTGAAAGTTCCCTCAAGAATTTTACTCTGTC
AGAAACGGCCTTAACGACGTAGTCGATATGGTGCACTCTCAGTACAATCTGCTCTGATGCCGCATAGTTA
AGCCAGCCCCGACACCCGCCAACACCCGCTGACGCGCCCTGACGGGCTTGTCTGCTCCCGGCATCCGCTT
ACAGACAAGCTGTGACCGTCTCCGGGAGCTGCATGTGTCAGAGGTTTTCACCGTCATCACCGAAACGCGC
GAGACGAAAGGGCCTCGTGATACGCCTATTTTTATAGGTTAATGTCATGATAATAATGGTTTCTTAGGAC
GGATCGCTTGCCTGTAACTTACACGCGCCTCGTATCTTTTAATGATGGAATAATTTGGGAATTTACTCT
